>Addgene plasmid #132185 | pDONR221_SLC7A4 | addgene full sequence | sequence record 261104 | Addgene NGS Result
CTTTCCTGCGTTATCCCCTGATTCTGTGGATAACCGTATTACCGCCTTTGAGTGAGCTGATACCGCTCGC
CGCAGCCGAACGACCGAGCGCAGCGAGTCAGTGAGCGAGGAAGCGGAAGAGCGCCCAATACGCAAACCGC
CTCTCCCCGCGCGTTGGCCGATTCATTAATGCAGCTGGCACGACAGGTTTCCCGACTGGAAAGCGGGCAG
TGAGCGCAACGCAATTAATACGCGTACCGCTAGCCAGGAAGAGTTTGTAGAAACGCAAAAAGGCCATCCG
TCAGGATGGCCTTCTGCTTAGTTTGATGCCTGGCAGTTTATGGCGGGCGTCCTGCCCGCCACCCTCCGGG
CCGTTGCTTCACAACGTTCAAATCCGCTCCCGGCGGATTTGTCCTACTCAGGAGAGCGTTCACCGACAAA
CAACAGATAAAACGAAAGGCCCAGTCTTCCGACTGAGCCTTTCGTTTTATTTGATGCCTGGCAGTTCCCT
ACTCTCGCGTTAACGCTAGCATGGATGTTTTCCCAGTCACGACGTTGTAAAACGACGGCCAGTCTTAAGC
TCGGGCCCCAAATAATGATTTTATTTTGACTGATAGTGACCTGTTCGTTGCAACACATTGATGAGCAATG
CTTTTTTATAATGCCAACTTTGTACAAAAAAGCAGGCTCCACCATGGCAAGGGGACTGCCAACAATCGCA
TCCCTGGCAAGGCTGTGCCAGAAGCTGAACAGACTGAAGCCCCTGGAGGACAGCACCATGGAGACATCCC
TGCGGAGATGTCTGAGCACCCTGGATCTGACACTGCTGGGAGTGGGAGGAATGGTGGGATCCGGACTGTA
CGTGCTGACCGGAGCAGTGGCAAAGGAGGTGGCAGGACCTGCCGTGCTGCTGTCCTTTGGCGTGGCAGCA
GTGGCATCTCTGCTGGCCGCCCTGTGCTATGCAGAGTTCGGAGCAAGGGTGCCAAGAACCGGAAGCGCCT
ACCTGTTTACATATGTCTCAATGGGAGAGCTTTGGGCCTTCCTGATCGGCTGGAACGTGCTGCTGGAGTA
CATCATCGGAGGAGCAGCAGTGGCAAGGGCATGGTCTGGCTATCTGGACAGCATGTTTTCCCACTCTATC
AGAAATTTCACCGAGACACACGTGGGATCCTGGCAGGTGCCACTGCTGGGACACTACCCTGATTTTCTGG
CAGCAGGAATCATCCTGCTGGCATCTGCCTTCGTGAGCTGCGGAGCACGGGTGAGCTCCTGGCTGAACCA
CACATTCAGCGCCATCTCCCTGCTGGTCATCCTGTTCATCGTGATCCTGGGCTTCATCCTGGCCCAGCCA
CACAATTGGAGCGCCGACGAGGGAGGATTTGCACCTTTCGGCTTTTCTGGCGTGATGGCCGGCACCGCCA
GCTGTTTCTACGCCTTTGTGGGCTTCGATGTGATCGCAGCATCTAGCGAGGAGGCACAGAACCCAAGGCG
CTCCGTGCCACTGGCAATCGCAATCTCTCTGGCAATCGCAGCAGGAGCCTATATCCTGGTGTCCACCGTG
CTGACACTGATGGTGCCATGGCACTCCCTGGACCCAGATTCTGCCCTGGCAGACGCCTTTTACCAGAGGG
GCTATAGATGGGCAGGCTTCATCGTGGCAGCAGGATCTATCTGTGCCATGAATACAGTGCTGCTGTCCCT
GCTGTTTTCTCTGCCCAGGATCGTGTACGCAATGGCAGCAGACGGACTGTTCTTTCAGGTGTTCGCACAC
GTGCACCCTAGGACCCAGGTGCCAGTGGCAGGCACACTGGCCTTTGGCCTGCTGACCGCCTTCCTGGCCC
TGCTGCTGGATCTGGAGAGCCTGGTGCAGTTCCTGTCCCTGGGCACCCTGCTGGCCTATACCTTTGTGGC
CACATCCATCATCGTGCTGAGGTTCCAGAAGTCCTCTCCCCCTAGCTCCCCTGGACCAGCATCCCCAGGA
CCTCTGACAAAGCAGCAGTCTAGCTTTTCTGACCACCTGCAGCTGGTGGGAACCGTGCACGCAAGCGTGC
CAGAGCCAGGAGAGCTGAAGCCTGCCCTGAGGCCATACCTGGGCTTCCTGGATGGCTATAGCCCAGGAGC
AGTGGTGACATGGGCACTGGGCGTGATGCTGGCATCCGCCATCACAATCGGCTGCGTGCTGGTGTTTGGC
AACTCTACCCTGCACCTGCCTCACTGGGGCTACATCCTGCTGCTGCTGCTGACCTCTGTGATGTTTCTGC
TGAGCCTGCTGGTGCTGGGAGCACACCAGCAGCAGTATCGGGAGGACCTGTTCCAGATCCCTATGGTGCC
ACTGATCCCCGCCCTGAGCATCGTGCTGAATATCTGTCTGATGCTGAAGCTGAGCTACCTGACCTGGGTG
AGATTTTCCATCTGGCTGCTGATGGGCCTGGCCGTGTACTTCGGCTATGGCATCAGGCACTCTAAGGAGA
ACCAGCGCGAGCTGCCTGGCCTGAATTCTACACACTATGTGGTGTTCCCAAGAGGCAGCCTGGAGGAGAC
CGTGCAGGCCATGCAGCCACCCAGCCAGGCCCCCGCCCAGGATCCTGGCCACATGGAGGACCCAGCTTTC
TTGTACAAAGTTGGCATTATAAGAAAGCATTGCTTATCAATTTGTTGCAACGAACAGGTCACTATCAGTC
AAAATAAAATCATTATTTGCCATCCAGCTGATATCCCCTATAGTGAGTCGTATTACATGGTCATAGCTGT
TTCCTGGCAGCTCTGGCCCGTGTCTCAAAATCTCTGATGTTACATTGCACAAGATAAAAATATATCATCA
TGAACAATAAAACTGTCTGCTTACATAAACAGTAATACAAGGGGTGTTATGAGCCATATTCAACGGGAAA
CGTCGAGGCCGCGATTAAATTCCAACATGGATGCTGATTTATATGGGTATAAATGGGCTCGCGATAATGT
CGGGCAATCAGGTGCGACAATCTATCGCTTGTATGGGAAGCCCGATGCGCCAGAGTTGTTTCTGAAACAT
GGCAAAGGTAGCGTTGCCAATGATGTTACAGATGAGATGGTCAGACTAAACTGGCTGACGGAATTTATGC
CTCTTCCGACCATCAAGCATTTTATCCGTACTCCTGATGATGCATGGTTACTCACCACTGCGATCCCCGG
AAAAACAGCATTCCAGGTATTAGAAGAATATCCTGATTCAGGTGAAAATATTGTTGATGCGCTGGCAGTG
TTCCTGCGCCGGTTGCATTCGATTCCTGTTTGTAATTGTCCTTTTAACAGCGATCGCGTATTTCGTCTCG
CTCAGGCGCAATCACGAATGAATAACGGTTTGGTTGATGCGAGTGATTTTGATGACGAGCGTAATGGCTG
GCCTGTTGAACAAGTCTGGAAAGAAATGCATAAACTTTTGCCATTCTCACCGGATTCAGTCGTCACTCAT
GGTGATTTCTCACTTGATAACCTTATTTTTGACGAGGGGAAATTAATAGGTTGTATTGATGTTGGACGAG
TCGGAATCGCAGACCGATACCAGGATCTTGCCATCCTATGGAACTGCCTCGGTGAGTTTTCTCCTTCATT
ACAGAAACGGCTTTTTCAAAAATATGGTATTGATAATCCTGATATGAATAAATTGCAGTTTCATTTGATG
CTCGATGAGTTTTTCTAATCAGAATTGGTTAATTGGTTGTAACACTGGCAGAGCATTACGCTGACTTGAC
GGGACGGCGCAAGCTCATGACCAAAATCCCTTAACGTGAGTTACGCGTCGTTCCACTGAGCGTCAGACCC
CGTAGAAAAGATCAAAGGATCTTCTTGAGATCCTTTTTTTCTGCGCGTAATCTGCTGCTTGCAAACAAAA
AAACCACCGCTACCAGCGGTGGTTTGTTTGCCGGATCAAGAGCTACCAACTCTTTTTCCGAAGGTAACTG
GCTTCAGCAGAGCGCAGATACCAAATACTGTTCTTCTAGTGTAGCCGTAGTTAGGCCACCACTTCAAGAA
CTCTGTAGCACCGCCTACATACCTCGCTCTGCTAATCCTGTTACCAGTGGCTGCTGCCAGTGGCGATAAG
TCGTGTCTTACCGGGTTGGACTCAAGACGATAGTTACCGGATAAGGCGCAGCGGTCGGGCTGAACGGGGG
GTTCGTGCACACAGCCCAGCTTGGAGCGAACGACCTACACCGAACTGAGATACCTACAGCGTGAGCTATG
AGAAAGCGCCACGCTTCCCGAAGGGAGAAAGGCGGACAGGTATCCGGTAAGCGGCAGGGTCGGAACAGGA
GAGCGCACGAGGGAGCTTCCAGGGGGAAACGCCTGGTATCTTTATAGTCCTGTCGGGTTTCGCCACCTCT
GACTTGAGCGTCGATTTTTGTGATGCTCGTCAGGGGGGCGGAGCCTATGGAAAAACGCCAGCAACGCGGC
CTTTTTACGGTTCCTGGCCTTTTGCTGGCCTTTTGCTCACATGTT
Features (pLannotate 1.2.2; 10 found; start..end, strand, type, name):
    121..213     +  CDS            lacI (fragment): lac repressor; lacI; The lac repressor binds to the lac operator to inhibit transcription in E. coli. This inhibition can be relieved by adding lactose or isopropyl-β-D-thiogalactopyranoside (IPTG).
    268..295     -  terminator     rrnB T2 terminator: transcription terminator T2 from the E. coli rrnB gene
    427..470     +  terminator     rrnB T1 terminator: Escherichia coli rrnB; transcription terminator T1 from the E. coli rrnB gene
    517..553     -  CDS            lacZα (fragment): LacZα fragment of β-galactosidase; lacZ fragment
    569..668     +  protein_bind   attL1: mutant version of attL; recombination site for the Gateway® LR reaction LR Clonase™
    674..2578    +  CDS            SLC7A4: CTR4_HUMAN - Experimental evidence at transcript level: Swiss-Prot protein existence level 2. Involved in the transport of the cationic amino acids (arginine, lysine and ornithine). From Homo sapiens (Human).
   2580..2679    -  protein_bind   attL2: mutant version of attL; recombination site for the Gateway® LR reaction LR Clonase™
   2697..2715    -  promoter       T7 promoter: promoter for bacteriophage T7 RNA polymerase
   2849..3658    +  CDS            KanR: aminoglycoside phosphotransferase; aph(3')-Ia; confers resistance to kanamycin in bacteria or G418 (Geneticin®) in eukaryotes
   3805..4393    +  rep_origin     ori: high-copy-number ColE1/pMB1/pBR322/pUC origin of replication
