[The description below was written by a language model from this plasmid's Addgene catalogue record and pLannotate feature annotations shown in this document.]
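Description:
pDONR221_SLC7A4 is a Gateway entry clone built on the commercial pDONR221 backbone, carrying a codon-optimized open reading frame for human SLC7A4 (also known as CAT-4 or HCAT3), a solute carrier family member annotated as involved in transport of the cationic amino acids arginine, lysine and ornithine. The sequenced plasmid is 4,455 nt, with the 1,905 bp ORF flanked directly by attL1 and attL2 sites. These sites are the substrates for the LR Clonase reaction, which transfers the ORF in a defined orientation into any attR-containing destination vector. The plasmid is maintained in E. coli through a high-copy ColE1/pUC-type origin and selected with kanamycin via the KanR (aminoglycoside phosphotransferase) gene.

Although the catalogue lists the vector type as mammalian expression, the feature table shows no eukaryotic promoter, polyadenylation signal or epitope tag around the insert, so the construct is a shuttle intermediate rather than an expression plasmid in its own right. Expression would depend on the promoter and any tags supplied by the chosen destination vector. Upstream of attL1 lie the rrnB T1 and T2 transcription terminators, which insulate the insert from read-through transcription in bacteria. A T7 promoter sits just beyond attL2, on the opposite strand and oriented back toward the insert. The short lacI and lacZα fragments are backbone remnants with no evident functional role. The insert can be sequence-verified from M13 forward and reverse primer sites in the flanking backbone. The clone belongs to a large consortium collection of SLC transporter ORFs, provided for subcloning into custom expression vectors to support transporter research and drug discovery.
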