Addgene plasmid #132185: pDONR221_SLC7A4
Purpose: Gateway entry clone with codon-optimized ORF sequence for subcloning into custom expression vectors
Depositing lab: RESOLUTE Consortium & Giulio Superti-Furga. Depositing organization: CeMM Research Center for Molecular Medicine. Publication: The RESOLUTE consortium: unlocking SLC transporters for drug discovery. Superti-Furga G, Lackner D, Wiedmer T, Ingles-Prieto A, Barbosa B, Girardi E, Goldmann U, Gurtl B, Klavins K, Klimek C, Lindinger S, Lineiro-Retes E, Muller AC, Onstein S, Redinger G, Reil D, Sedlyarov V, Wolf G, Crawford M, Everley R, ... Steppan CM. Nat Rev Drug Discov. 2020 Jul;19(7):429-430. doi: 10.1038/d41573-020-00056-6. PubMed 32265506.
Backbone
  Vector backbone: pDONR221
  Backbone manufacturer: Thermo Fisher Scientific
  Backbone size w/o insert (bp): 2550
  Vector type: Mammalian Expression
Growth in bacteria
  Bacterial resistance: Kanamycin, 50 μg/mL
  Growth temperature: 37°C
  Growth strain: Stbl3
  Copy number: High Copy
Gene/Insert
  Gene/Insert name: SLC7A4 (alt name: HCAT3, CAT-4, VH)
  Species: H. sapiens (human)
  Insert size (bp): 1905
  Entrez Gene: SLC7A4 (a.k.a. CAT-4, CAT4, HCAT3, VH)
  Cloning method: Gateway Cloning
  Sequencing primers: 5′ M13-fwd; 3′ M13-rev
Terms and licenses: Academic/Nonprofit Terms; Industry Terms
Depositor comments: For more information on the full Resolute plasmid collection, please see www.addgene.org/depositor-collections/re-solute/. Please provide your feedback on this plasmid to the RESOLUTE consortium by filling out their RESOLUTE repository feedback form: https://forms.office.com/Pages/ResponsePage.aspx?id=0e05yklzmkS7rjFGQL4N7z4feCLQvEJAmVcOCM_u885UN1JJRko0Ukg4TVQwNTZLOUxPQVJWT1NHUCQlQCN0PWcu
How to cite: pDONR221_SLC7A4 was a gift from RESOLUTE Consortium & Giulio Superti-Furga (Addgene plasmid # 132185 ; http://n2t.net/addgene:132185 ; RRID:Addgene_132185)
