>Addgene plasmid #132185 | pDONR221_SLC7A4 | depositor partial sequence | sequence record 253770 | Codon-optimized ORF of SLC7A4
ATGGCAAGGGGACTGCCAACAATCGCATCCCTGGCAAGGCTGTGCCAGAAGCTGAACAGACTGAAGCCCC
TGGAGGACAGCACCATGGAGACATCCCTGCGGAGATGTCTGAGCACCCTGGATCTGACACTGCTGGGAGT
GGGAGGAATGGTGGGATCCGGACTGTACGTGCTGACCGGAGCAGTGGCAAAGGAGGTGGCAGGACCTGCC
GTGCTGCTGTCCTTTGGCGTGGCAGCAGTGGCATCTCTGCTGGCCGCCCTGTGCTATGCAGAGTTCGGAG
CAAGGGTGCCAAGAACCGGAAGCGCCTACCTGTTTACATATGTCTCAATGGGAGAGCTTTGGGCCTTCCT
GATCGGCTGGAACGTGCTGCTGGAGTACATCATCGGAGGAGCAGCAGTGGCAAGGGCATGGTCTGGCTAT
CTGGACAGCATGTTTTCCCACTCTATCAGAAATTTCACCGAGACACACGTGGGATCCTGGCAGGTGCCAC
TGCTGGGACACTACCCTGATTTTCTGGCAGCAGGAATCATCCTGCTGGCATCTGCCTTCGTGAGCTGCGG
AGCACGGGTGAGCTCCTGGCTGAACCACACATTCAGCGCCATCTCCCTGCTGGTCATCCTGTTCATCGTG
ATCCTGGGCTTCATCCTGGCCCAGCCACACAATTGGAGCGCCGACGAGGGAGGATTTGCACCTTTCGGCT
TTTCTGGCGTGATGGCCGGCACCGCCAGCTGTTTCTACGCCTTTGTGGGCTTCGATGTGATCGCAGCATC
TAGCGAGGAGGCACAGAACCCAAGGCGCTCCGTGCCACTGGCAATCGCAATCTCTCTGGCAATCGCAGCA
GGAGCCTATATCCTGGTGTCCACCGTGCTGACACTGATGGTGCCATGGCACTCCCTGGACCCAGATTCTG
CCCTGGCAGACGCCTTTTACCAGAGGGGCTATAGATGGGCAGGCTTCATCGTGGCAGCAGGATCTATCTG
TGCCATGAATACAGTGCTGCTGTCCCTGCTGTTTTCTCTGCCCAGGATCGTGTACGCAATGGCAGCAGAC
GGACTGTTCTTTCAGGTGTTCGCACACGTGCACCCTAGGACCCAGGTGCCAGTGGCAGGCACACTGGCCT
TTGGCCTGCTGACCGCCTTCCTGGCCCTGCTGCTGGATCTGGAGAGCCTGGTGCAGTTCCTGTCCCTGGG
CACCCTGCTGGCCTATACCTTTGTGGCCACATCCATCATCGTGCTGAGGTTCCAGAAGTCCTCTCCCCCT
AGCTCCCCTGGACCAGCATCCCCAGGACCTCTGACAAAGCAGCAGTCTAGCTTTTCTGACCACCTGCAGC
TGGTGGGAACCGTGCACGCAAGCGTGCCAGAGCCAGGAGAGCTGAAGCCTGCCCTGAGGCCATACCTGGG
CTTCCTGGATGGCTATAGCCCAGGAGCAGTGGTGACATGGGCACTGGGCGTGATGCTGGCATCCGCCATC
ACAATCGGCTGCGTGCTGGTGTTTGGCAACTCTACCCTGCACCTGCCTCACTGGGGCTACATCCTGCTGC
TGCTGCTGACCTCTGTGATGTTTCTGCTGAGCCTGCTGGTGCTGGGAGCACACCAGCAGCAGTATCGGGA
GGACCTGTTCCAGATCCCTATGGTGCCACTGATCCCCGCCCTGAGCATCGTGCTGAATATCTGTCTGATG
CTGAAGCTGAGCTACCTGACCTGGGTGAGATTTTCCATCTGGCTGCTGATGGGCCTGGCCGTGTACTTCG
GCTATGGCATCAGGCACTCTAAGGAGAACCAGCGCGAGCTGCCTGGCCTGAATTCTACACACTATGTGGT
GTTCCCAAGAGGCAGCCTGGAGGAGACCGTGCAGGCCATGCAGCCACCCAGCCAGGCCCCCGCCCAGGAT
CCTGGCCACATGGAG
